Addgene plasmid #135759: PX330_ONECUT2_1
Purpose: Encodes gRNA for 3' target of human ONECUT2
Depositing lab: Richard M. Myers. Depositing organization: HudsonAlpha Institute for Biotechnology. Publication: CETCh-seq: CRISPR epitope tagging ChIP-seq of DNA-binding proteins. Savic D, Partridge EC, Newberry KM, Smith SB, Meadows SK, Roberts BS, Mackiewicz M, Mendenhall EM, Myers RM. Genome Res. 2015 Sep 9. 10.1101/gr.193540.115 PubMed 26355004.
Backbone
  Vector backbone: PX330
  Vector type: CRISPR
Growth in bacteria
  Bacterial resistance: Ampicillin, 100 μg/mL
  Growth temperature: 37°C
  Growth strain: DH5alpha
  Copy number: High Copy
Gene/Insert
  Gene/Insert name: ONECUT2 gRNA
  gRNA/shRNA sequence: GTGTACCAAAGCATGATGGA
  Species: H. sapiens (human)
  Entrez Gene: ONECUT2 (a.k.a. OC-2, OC2)
  Promoter: U6
  Cloning method: Restriction Enzyme; 5′ cloning site Unknown (unknown if destroyed)
Terms and licenses: Academic/Nonprofit Terms; Industry Terms: Not Available to Industry
How to cite: PX330_ONECUT2_1 was a gift from Richard M. Myers (Addgene plasmid # 135759 ; http://n2t.net/addgene:135759 ; RRID:Addgene_135759)
