[The description below was written by a language model from this plasmid's Addgene catalogue record and pLannotate feature annotations shown in this document.]
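Description:
PX330_ONECUT2_1 is a mammalian CRISPR/Cas9 expression plasmid built on the PX330 backbone, which delivers both a single guide RNA and Streptococcus pyogenes Cas9 from one vector. It is propagated in E. coli as a high-copy plasmid through a ColE1/pUC-type origin and selected with ampicillin via the β-lactamase gene. An f1 phage origin is also present, along with short annotated fragments of bom and rop that appear to be backbone remnants. A single AAV2 inverted terminal repeat is annotated downstream of the Cas9 cassette. With only one ITR listed, the record gives no indication that the plasmid is meant for AAV packaging.

The construct carries two expression units. A human U6 RNA polymerase III promoter drives a guide RNA made up of a 20-nt spacer targeting human ONECUT2, fused to the S. pyogenes gRNA scaffold; a second partial scaffold fragment is annotated just downstream. The spacer was inserted by restriction cloning, though the sites used are not recorded. The second unit uses a hybrid promoter (CMV enhancer, chicken β-actin promoter and a hybrid CBA/MVM intron) to express Cas9. The annotation tool splits Cas9 into contiguous N- and C-terminal portions that together form a continuous coding sequence, followed by a C-terminal nucleoplasmin nuclear localization signal and a bovine growth hormone polyadenylation signal.

The guide directs cleavage at the 3' end of the ONECUT2 gene. According to the associated publication, this supports CRISPR epitope tagging for ChIP-seq of DNA-binding proteins, in which a cut near the end of the coding region allows an epitope tag to be knocked in at the endogenous locus. Any donor template for that step would have to be supplied separately, as none is present on this plasmid.
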