Features (pLannotate 1.2.2; 18 found; start..end, strand, type, name):
      1..241     +  promoter       U6 promoter: RNA polymerase III promoter for human U6 snRNA
    270..345     +  misc_RNA       gRNA scaffold: guide RNA scaffold for the Streptococcus pyogenes CRISPR/Cas9 system
    352..395     +  misc_RNA       gRNA scaffold (fragment): guide RNA scaffold for the Streptococcus pyogenes CRISPR/Cas9 system
    442..727     +  enhancer       CMV enhancer: human cytomegalovirus immediate early enhancer; contains an 18-bp deletion relative to the standard CMV enhancer
    729..1006    +  promoter       chicken β-actin promoter: No description available
   1007..1234    +  intron         hybrid intron: hybrid between chicken β-actin (CBA) and minute virus of mice (MMV) introns (Gray et al., 2011)
   1372..2973    +  CDS            Cas9(N): N-terminal portion of Streptococcus pyogenes Cas9 (Zetsche et al., 2015)
   2974..5472    +  CDS            Cas9(C): C-terminal portion of Streptococcus pyogenes Cas9 (Zetsche et al., 2015)
   5473..5520    +  CDS            nucleoplasmin NLS: bipartite nuclear localization signal from nucleoplasmin
   5554..5665    +  polyA_signal   bGH poly(A) signal: bovine growth hormone polyadenylation signal
   5770..5910    +  repeat_region  AAV2 ITR: inverted terminal repeat of adeno-associated virus serotype 2 inverted
   5915..5966    -  misc_feature   bom (fragment): basis of mobility region from pBR322
   5985..6440    +  rep_origin     f1 ori (sequence partly withheld): f1 bacteriophage origin of replication; arrow indicates direction of (+) strand synthesis
   6441..6490    -  misc_feature   bom (fragment): basis of mobility region from pBR322
   6592..6627    -  CDS            rop (fragment): Rop protein, which maintains plasmids at low copy number; rop
   6722..6826    +  promoter       AmpR promoter: bla
   6827..7687    +  CDS            AmpR: β-lactamase; bla; confers resistance to ampicillin, carbenicillin, and related antibiotics
   7858..8446    +  rep_origin     ori: high-copy-number ColE1/pMB1/pBR322/pUC origin of replication
>Addgene plasmid #135759 | PX330_ONECUT2_1 | addgene full sequence | sequence record 270072 | Addgene NGS Result
GAGGGCCTATTTCCCATGATTCCTTCATATTTGCATATACGATACAAGGCTGTTAGAGAGATAATTGGAA
TTAATTTGACTGTAAACACAAAGATATTAGTACAAAATACGTGACGTAGAAAGTAATAATTTCTTGGGTA
GTTTGCAGTTTTAAAATTATGTTTTAAAATGGACTATCATATGCTTACCGTAACTTGAAAGTATTTCGAT
TTCTTGGCTTTATATATCTTGTGGAAAGGACGAAACACCGTGTACCAAAGCATGATGGAGTTTTAGAGCT
AGAAATAGCAAGTTAAAATAAGGCTAGTCCGTTATCAACTTGAAAAAGTGGCACCGAGTCGGTGCTTTTT
TGTTTTAGAGCTAGAAATAGCAAGTTAAAATAAGGCTAGTCCGTTTTTAGCGCGTGCGCCAATTCTGCAG
ACAAATGGCTCTAGAGGTACCCGTTACATAACTTACGGTAAATGGCCCGCCTGGCTGACCGCCCAACGAC
CCCCGCCCATTGACGTCAATAGTAACGCCAATAGGGACTTTCCATTGACGTCAATGGGTGGAGTATTTAC
GGTAAACTGCCCACTTGGCAGTACATCAAGTGTATCATATGCCAAGTACGCCCCCTATTGACGTCAATGA
CGGTAAATGGCCCGCCTGGCATTGTGCCCAGTACATGACCTTATGGGACTTTCCTACTTGGCAGTACATC
TACGTATTAGTCATCGCTATTACCATGGTCGAGGTGAGCCCCACGTTCTGCTTCACTCTCCCCATCTCCC
CCCCCTCCCCACCCCCAATTTTGTATTTATTTATTTTTTAATTATTTTGTGCAGCGATGGGGGCGGGGGG
GGGGGGGGGGCGCGCGCCRGGGGGGGSGGGGGGGGGSGGGGGGGGGGGGGGGGCGRGGCGGRGAGGTGCG
GCGGCAGCCAATCAGAGCGGCGCGCTCCGAAAGTTTCCTTTTATGGCGAGGCGGCGGCGGCGGCGGCCCT
ATAAAAAGCGAAGCGCGCGGCGGGCGGGAGTCGCTGCGCGCTGCCTTCGCCCCGTGCCCCGCTCCGCCGC
CGCCTCGCGCCGCCCGCCCCGGCTCTGACTGACCGCGTTACTCCCACAGGTGAGCGGGCGGGACGGCCCT
TCTCCTCCGGGCTGTAATTAGCTGAGCAAGAGGTAAGGGTTTAAGGGATGGTTGGTTGGTGGGGTATTAA
TGTTTAATTACCTGGAGCACCTGCCTGAAATCACTTTTTTTCAGGTTGGACCGGTGCCACCATGGACTAT
AAGGACCACGACGGAGACTACAAGGATCATGATATTGATTACAAAGACGATGACGATAAGATGGCCCCAA
AGAAGAAGCGGAAGGTCGGTATCCACGGAGTCCCAGCAGCCGACAAGAAGTACAGCATCGGCCTGGACAT
CGGCACCAACTCTGTGGGCTGGGCCGTGATCACCGACGAGTACAAGGTGCCCAGCAAGAAATTCAAGGTG
CTGGGCAACACCGACCGGCACAGCATCAAGAAGAACCTGATCGGAGCCCTGCTGTTCGACAGCGGCGAAA
CAGCCGAGGCCACCCGGCTGAAGAGAACCGCCAGAAGAAGATACACCAGACGGAAGAACCGGATCTGCTA
TCTGCAAGAGATCTTCAGCAACGAGATGGCCAAGGTGGACGACAGCTTCTTCCACAGACTGGAAGAGTCC
TTCCTGGTGGAAGAGGATAAGAAGCACGAGCGGCACCCCATCTTCGGCAACATCGTGGACGAGGTGGCCT
ACCACGAGAAGTACCCCACCATCTACCACCTGAGAAAGAAACTGGTGGACAGCACCGACAAGGCCGACCT
GCGGCTGATCTATCTGGCCCTGGCCCACATGATCAAGTTCCGGGGCCACTTCCTGATCGAGGGCGACCTG
AACCCCGACAACAGCGACGTGGACAAGCTGTTCATCCAGCTGGTGCAGACCTACAACCAGCTGTTCGAGG
AAAACCCCATCAACGCCAGCGGCGTGGACGCCAAGGCCATCCTGTCTGCCAGACTGAGCAAGAGCAGACG
GCTGGAAAATCTGATCGCCCAGCTGCCCGGCGAGAAGAAGAATGGCCTGTTCGGAAACCTGATTGCCCTG
AGCCTGGGCCTGACCCCCAACTTCAAGAGCAACTTCGACCTGGCCGAGGATGCCAAACTGCAGCTGAGCA
AGGACACCTACGACGACGACCTGGACAACCTGCTGGCCCAGATCGGCGACCAGTACGCCGACCTGTTTCT
GGCCGCCAAGAACCTGTCCGACGCCATCCTGCTGAGCGACATCCTGAGAGTGAACACCGAGATCACCAAG
GCCCCCCTGAGCGCCTCTATGATCAAGAGATACGACGAGCACCACCAGGACCTGACCCTGCTGAAAGCTC
TCGTGCGGCAGCAGCTGCCTGAGAAGTACAAAGAGATTTTCTTCGACCAGAGCAAGAACGGCTACGCCGG
CTACATTGACGGCGGAGCCAGCCAGGAAGAGTTCTACAAGTTCATCAAGCCCATCCTGGAAAAGATGGAC
GGCACCGAGGAACTGCTCGTGAAGCTGAACAGAGAGGACCTGCTGCGGAAGCAGCGGACCTTCGACAACG
GCAGCATCCCCCACCAGATCCACCTGGGAGAGCTGCACGCCATTCTGCGGCGGCAGGAAGATTTTTACCC
ATTCCTGAAGGACAACCGGGAAAAGATCGAGAAGATCCTGACCTTCCGCATCCCCTACTACGTGGGCCCT
CTGGCCAGGGGAAACAGCAGATTCGCCTGGATGACCAGAAAGAGCGAGGAAACCATCACCCCCTGGAACT
TCGAGGAAGTGGTGGACAAGGGCGCTTCCGCCCAGAGCTTCATCGAGCGGATGACCAACTTCGATAAGAA
CCTGCCCAACGAGAAGGTGCTGCCCAAGCACAGCCTGCTGTACGAGTACTTCACCGTGTATAACGAGCTG
ACCAAAGTGAAATACGTGACCGAGGGAATGAGAAAGCCCGCCTTCCTGAGCGGCGAGCAGAAAAAGGCCA
TCGTGGACCTGCTGTTCAAGACCAACCGGAAAGTGACCGTGAAGCAGCTGAAAGAGGACTACTTCAAGAA
AATCGAGTGCTTCGACTCCGTGGAAATCTCCGGCGTGGAAGATCGGTTCAACGCCTCCCTGGGCACATAC
CACGATCTGCTGAAAATTATCAAGGACAAGGACTTCCTGGACAATGAGGAAAACGAGGACATTCTGGAAG
ATATCGTGCTGACCCTGACACTGTTTGAGGACAGAGAGATGATCGAGGAACGGCTGAAAACCTATGCCCA
CCTGTTCGACGACAAAGTGATGAAGCAGCTGAAGCGGCGGAGATACACCGGCTGGGGCAGGCTGAGCCGG
AAGCTGATCAACGGCATCCGGGACAAGCAGTCCGGCAAGACAATCCTGGATTTCCTGAAGTCCGACGGCT
TCGCCAACAGAAACTTCATGCAGCTGATCCACGACGACAGCCTGACCTTTAAAGAGGACATCCAGAAAGC
CCAGGTGTCCGGCCAGGGCGATAGCCTGCACGAGCACATTGCCAATCTGGCCGGCAGCCCCGCCATTAAG
AAGGGCATCCTGCAGACAGTGAAGGTGGTGGACGAGCTCGTGAAAGTGATGGGCCGGCACAAGCCCGAGA
ACATCGTGATCGAAATGGCCAGAGAGAACCAGACCACCCAGAAGGGACAGAAGAACAGCCGCGAGAGAAT
GAAGCGGATCGAAGAGGGCATCAAAGAGCTGGGCAGCCAGATCCTGAAAGAACACCCCGTGGAAAACACC
CAGCTGCAGAACGAGAAGCTGTACCTGTACTACCTGCAGAATGGGCGGGATATGTACGTGGACCAGGAAC
TGGACATCAACCGGCTGTCCGACTACGATGTGGACCATATCGTGCCTCAGAGCTTTCTGAAGGACGACTC
CATCGACAACAAGGTGCTGACCAGAAGCGACAAGAACCGGGGCAAGAGCGACAACGTGCCCTCCGAAGAG
GTCGTGAAGAAGATGAAGAACTACTGGCGGCAGCTGCTGAACGCCAAGCTGATTACCCAGAGAAAGTTCG
ACAATCTGACCAAGGCCGAGAGAGGCGGCCTGAGCGAACTGGATAAGGCCGGCTTCATCAAGAGACAGCT
GGTGGAAACCCGGCAGATCACAAAGCACGTGGCACAGATCCTGGACTCCCGGATGAACACTAAGTACGAC
GAGAATGACAAGCTGATCCGGGAAGTGAAAGTGATCACCCTGAAGTCCAAGCTGGTGTCCGATTTCCGGA
AGGATTTCCAGTTTTACAAAGTGCGCGAGATCAACAACTACCACCACGCCCACGACGCCTACCTGAACGC
CGTCGTGGGAACCGCCCTGATCAAAAAGTACCCTAAGCTGGAAAGCGAGTTCGTGTACGGCGACTACAAG
GTGTACGACGTGCGGAAGATGATCGCCAAGAGCGAGCAGGAAATCGGCAAGGCTACCGCCAAGTACTTCT
TCTACAGCAACATCATGAACTTTTTCAAGACCGAGATTACCCTGGCCAACGGCGAGATCCGGAAGCGGCC
TCTGATCGAGACAAACGGCGAAACCGGGGAGATCGTGTGGGATAAGGGCCGGGATTTTGCCACCGTGCGG
AAAGTGCTGAGCATGCCCCAAGTGAATATCGTGAAAAAGACCGAGGTGCAGACAGGCGGCTTCAGCAAAG
AGTCTATCCTGCCCAAGAGGAACAGCGATAAGCTGATCGCCAGAAAGAAGGACTGGGACCCTAAGAAGTA
CGGCGGCTTCGACAGCCCCACCGTGGCCTATTCTGTGCTGGTGGTGGCCAAAGTGGAAAAGGGCAAGTCC
AAGAAACTGAAGAGTGTGAAAGAGCTGCTGGGGATCACCATCATGGAAAGAAGCAGCTTCGAGAAGAATC
CCATCGACTTTCTGGAAGCCAAGGGCTACAAAGAAGTGAAAAAGGACCTGATCATCAAGCTGCCTAAGTA
CTCCCTGTTCGAGCTGGAAAACGGCCGGAAGAGAATGCTGGCCTCTGCCGGCGAACTGCAGAAGGGAAAC
GAACTGGCCCTGCCCTCCAAATATGTGAACTTCCTGTACCTGGCCAGCCACTATGAGAAGCTGAAGGGCT
CCCCCGAGGATAATGAGCAGAAACAGCTGTTTGTGGAACAGCACAAGCACTACCTGGACGAGATCATCGA
GCAGATCAGCGAGTTCTCCAAGAGAGTGATCCTGGCCGACGCTAATCTGGACAAAGTGCTGTCCGCCTAC
AACAAGCACCGGGATAAGCCCATCAGAGAGCAGGCCGAGAATATCATCCACCTGTTTACCCTGACCAATC
TGGGAGCCCCTGCCGCCTTCAAGTACTTTGACACCACCATCGACCGGAAGAGGTACACCAGCACCAAAGA
GGTGCTGGACGCCACCCTGATCCACCAGAGCATCACCGGCCTGTACGAGACACGGATCGACCTGTCTCAG
CTGGGAGGCGACAAAAGGCCGGCGGCCACGAAAAAGGCCGGCCAGGCAAAAAAGAAAAAGTAAGAATTCC
TAGAGCTCGCTGATCAGCCTCGACTGTGCCTTCTAGTTGCCAGCCATCTGTTGTTTGCCCCTCCCCCGTG
CCTTCCTTGACCCTGGAAGGTGCCACTCCCACTGTCCTTTCCTAATAAAATGAGGAAATTGCATCGCATT
GTCTGAGTAGGTGTCATTCTATTCTGGGGGGTGGGGTGGGGCAGGACAGCAAGGGGGAGGATTGGGAAGA
GAATAGCAGGCATGCTGGGGAGCGGCCGCAGGAACCCCTAGTGATGGAGTTGGCCACTCCCTCTCTGCGC
GCTCGCTCGCTCACTGAGGCCGGGCGACCAAAGGTCGCCCGACGCCCGGGCTTTGCCCGGGCGGCCTCAG
TGAGCGAGCGAGCGCGCAGCTGCCTGCAGGGGCGCCTGATGCGGTATTTTCTCCTTACGCATCTGTGCGG
TATTTCACACCGCATA
[95 nt withheld, positions 5967-6061]
T
[46 nt withheld, positions 6063-6108]
C
[141 nt withheld, positions 6110-6250]
CCTTTGACGTTGGAGTCCACGTTCTTT
[37 nt withheld, positions 6278-6314]
ACTCTATCTCGGGCTATTCTTTTGATTTATAAGGGATTTTGCCGATTTCGGTCTATTGGTTAAAAAATGA
GCTGATTTAACAAAAATTTAACGCGAATTTTAACAAAATATTAACGTTTACAATTTTATGGTGCACTCTC
AGTACAATCTGCTCTGATGCCGCATAGTTAAGCCAGCCCCGACACCCGCCAACACCCGCTGACGCGCCCT
GACGGGCTTGTCTGCTCCCGGCATCCGCTTACAGACAAGCTGTGACCGTCTCCGGGAGCTGCATGTGTCA
GAGGTTTTCACCGTCATCACCGAAACGCGCGAGACGAAAGGGCCTCGTGATACGCCTATTTTTATAGGTT
AATGTCATGATAATAATGGTTTCTTAGACGTCAGGTGGCACTTTTCGGGGAAATGTGCGCGGAACCCCTA
TTTGTTTATTTTTCTAAATACATTCAAATATGTATCCGCTCATGAGACAATAACCCTGATAAATGCTTCA
ATAATATTGAAAAAGGAAGAGTATGAGTATTCAACATTTCCGTGTCGCCCTTATTCCCTTTTTTGCGGCA
TTTTGCCTTCCTGTTTTTGCTCACCCAGAAACGCTGGTGAAAGTAAAAGATGCTGAAGATCAGTTGGGTG
CACGAGTGGGTTACATCGAACTGGATCTCAACAGCGGTAAGATCCTTGAGAGTTTTCGCCCCGAAGAACG
TTTTCCAATGATGAGCACTTTTAAAGTTCTGCTATGTGGCGCGGTATTATCCCGTATTGACGCCGGGCAA
GAGCAACTCGGTCGCCGCATACACTATTCTCAGAATGACTTGGTTGAGTACTCACCAGTCACAGAAAAGC
ATCTTACGGATGGCATGACAGTAAGAGAATTATGCAGTGCTGCCATAACCATGAGTGATAACACTGCGGC
CAACTTACTTCTGACAACGATCGGAGGACCGAAGGAGCTAACCGCTTTTTTGCACAACATGGGGGATCAT
GTAACTCGCCTTGATCGTTGGGAACCGGAGCTGAATGAAGCCATACCAAACGACGAGCGTGACACCACGA
TGCCTGTAGCAATGGCAACAACGTTGCGCAAACTATTAACTGGCGAACTACTTACTCTAGCTTCCCGGCA
ACAATTAATAGACTGGATGGAGGCGGATAAAGTTGCAGGACCACTTCTGCGCTCGGCCCTTCCGGCTGGC
TGGTTTATTGCTGATAAATCTGGAGCCGGTGAGCGTGGAAGCCGCGGTATCATTGCAGCACTGGGGCCAG
ATGGTAAGCCCTCCCGTATCGTAGTTATCTACACGACGGGGAGTCAGGCAACTATGGATGAACGAAATAG
ACAGATCGCTGAGATAGGTGCCTCACTGATTAAGCATTGGTAACTGTCAGACCAAGTTTACTCATATATA
CTTTAGATTGATTTAAAACTTCATTTTTAATTTAAAAGGATCTAGGTGAAGATCCTTTTTGATAATCTCA
TGACCAAAATCCCTTAACGTGAGTTTTCGTTCCACTGAGCGTCAGACCCCGTAGAAAAGATCAAAGGATC
TTCTTGAGATCCTTTTTTTCTGCGCGTAATCTGCTGCTTGCAAACAAAAAAACCACCGCTACCAGCGGTG
GTTTGTTTGCCGGATCAAGAGCTACCAACTCTTTTTCCGAAGGTAACTGGCTTCAGCAGAGCGCAGATAC
CAAATACTGTTCTTCTAGTGTAGCCGTAGTTAGGCCACCACTTCAAGAACTCTGTAGCACCGCCTACATA
CCTCGCTCTGCTAATCCTGTTACCAGTGGCTGCTGCCAGTGGCGATAAGTCGTGTCTTACCGGGTTGGAC
TCAAGACGATAGTTACCGGATAAGGCGCAGCGGTCGGGCTGAACGGGGGGTTCGTGCACACAGCCCAGCT
TGGAGCGAACGACCTACACCGAACTGAGATACCTACAGCGTGAGCTATGAGAAAGCGCCACGCTTCCCGA
AGGGAGAAAGGCGGACAGGTATCCGGTAAGCGGCAGGGTCGGAACAGGAGAGCGCACGAGGGAGCTTCCA
GGGGGAAACGCCTGGTATCTTTATAGTCCTGTCGGGTTTCGCCACCTCTGACTTGAGCGTCGATTTTTGT
GATGCTCGTCAGGGGGGCGGAGCCTATGGAAAAACGCCAGCAACGCGGCCTTTTTACGGTTCCTGGCCTT
TTGCTGGCCTTTTGCTGGCCTTTTGCTCACATGT
